Addgene plasmid #156844: pD649-HAsp-ISLR-Fc(DAPA)-AviTag-6xHis
Purpose: Mammalian expression of secreted protein fused to Fc(DAPA)-Avi-6xHis.
Depositing lab: Chris Garcia. Depositing organization: Stanford University. Publication: A Human IgSF Cell-Surface Interactome Reveals a Complex Network of Protein-Protein Interactions. Wojtowicz WM, Vielmetter J, Fernandes RA, Siepe DH, Eastman CL, Chisholm GB, Cox S, Klock H, Anderson PW, Rue SM, Miller JJ, Glaser SM, Bragstad ML, Vance J, Lam AW, Lesley SA, Zinn K, Garcia KC. Cell. 2020 Aug 20;182(4):1027-1043.e17. doi: 10.1016/j.cell.2020.07.025. PubMed 32822567.
Backbone
  Vector backbone: pD649
  Backbone size w/o insert (bp): 6106
  Vector type: Mammalian Expression
Growth in bacteria
  Bacterial resistance: Ampicillin, 100 μg/mL
  Growth temperature: 37°C
  Growth strain: DH5alpha
  Copy number: High Copy
Gene/Insert
  Gene/Insert name: ISLR
  Species: H. sapiens (human)
  Insert size (bp): 1230
  Mutation: Fc region of human IgG contains D265A and P329A mutations (DAPA)
  Entrez Gene: ISLR (a.k.a. HsT17563, Meflin)
  Promoter: CMV/SP6
  Tag / fusion protein: Fc(DAPA)-AviTag-6xHis (C terminal on backbone)
  Cloning method: Restriction Enzyme; 5′ cloning site GCGGCCGC (not destroyed); 3′ cloning site GGCGCGCC (not destroyed)
  Sequencing primers: 5′ ATTTAGGTGACACTATAG; 3′ CACGTACCAGTTGAACTTCACC
Resource information
  A portion of this plasmid was derived from a plasmid made by: synthesis by ThermoFisher
Terms and licenses: Academic/Nonprofit Terms; Industry Terms: Not Available to Industry
Depositor comments: Some plasmids in this collection may have an IS4-like element ISVsa5 family transposase upstream of the CMV promoter.
How to cite: pD649-HAsp-ISLR-Fc(DAPA)-AviTag-6xHis was a gift from Chris Garcia (Addgene plasmid # 156844 ; http://n2t.net/addgene:156844 ; RRID:Addgene_156844)
