[The description below was written by a language model from this plasmid's Addgene catalogue record and pLannotate feature annotations shown in this document.]
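Description:
pD649-HAsp-ISLR-Fc(DAPA)-AviTag-6xHis is a mammalian expression plasmid built on the pD649 backbone for producing the human ISLR protein (also known as Meflin) as a secreted Fc fusion. It is propagated in E. coli as a high-copy plasmid through a ColE1/pUC-type origin and selected with ampicillin via a complete β-lactamase gene. The sequenced record is 7,336 nt, matching the stated backbone plus a 1,230 bp insert. Short annotated fragments of KanR, lacZα, f1 ori and ble appear to be backbone remnants rather than functional elements.

Expression is driven by the CMV enhancer and immediate-early promoter, followed by a fragment of CMV intron A and an SP6 promoter, which could support in vitro transcription and serves as a sequencing primer site. The open reading frame begins with a secretion leader. The plasmid name indicates an HA signal peptide, whereas the automated annotation flags a partial match to an immunoglobulin heavy-chain signal sequence. The ISLR insert follows, cloned between retained NotI and AscI sites. The annotation tool matched it to the mouse Islr entry, but the catalogue lists the insert as human. It is fused at its C terminus to a human IgG1 Fc carrying the D265A and P329A (DAPA) substitutions, which are generally used to reduce Fc effector binding. Next come an AviTag for site-specific biotinylation and a 6xHis tag for metal-affinity purification, with a bGH polyadenylation signal ending the transcript.

A separate SV40 promoter/EM7 cassette with a puromycin N-acetyltransferase gene and SV40 poly(A) signal could allow selection in mammalian cells. The plasmid belongs to a collection made for a human immunoglobulin-superfamily cell-surface interaction screen. The depositor notes that some members of the collection may carry an IS4-like transposase insertion upstream of the CMV promoter, though none is annotated here.
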