Features (pLannotate 1.2.2; 21 found; start..end, strand, type, name):
    119..143     -  CDS            KanR (fragment): aminoglycoside phosphotransferase; aph(3')-Ia; confers resistance to kanamycin
    254..842     +  rep_origin     ori: high-copy-number ColE1/pMB1/pBR322/pUC origin of replication
   1067..1084    +  terminator     rrnB T2 terminator (fragment): transcription terminator T2 from the E. coli rrnB gene
   1109..1128    -  CDS            lacZα (fragment): LacZα fragment of β-galactosidase; lacZ fragment
   1584..1600    +  protein_bind   lac operator: The lac repressor binds to the lac operator to inhibit transcription in E. coli. This inhibition can be relieved by adding lactose or isopropyl-β-D-thiogalactopyranoside (IPTG). lac repressor encoded by lacI
   1843..2146    +  enhancer       CMV enhancer: human cytomegalovirus immediate early enhancer
   2147..2350    +  promoter       CMV promoter: human cytomegalovirus (CMV) immediate early promoter
   2486..2529    +  intron         CMV intron (fragment): modified intron A from human cytomegalovirus
   2581..2599    +  promoter       SP6 promoter: promoter for bacteriophage SP6 RNA polymerase
   2603..2640    +  CDS            IgH signal sequence (fragment): signal sequence from the mouse immunoglobulin heavy chain variable region
   2746..3966    +  CDS            Islr: ISLR_MOUSE - Experimental evidence at protein level: Swiss-Prot protein existence level 1. From Mus musculus (Mouse).
   3994..4671    +  CDS            IGHG1 (fragment): IGHG1_HUMAN - Experimental evidence at protein level: Swiss-Prot protein existence level 1. Constant region of immunoglobulin heavy chains. Immunoglobulins, also known as antibodies, are membrane-bound or secreted glycoproteins produced by B lymphocytes. In the recognition phase of humoral immunity, the membrane-bound immunoglobulins serve as receptors which, upon binding of a specific antigen, trigger the clonal expansion and differentiation of B lymphocytes into immunoglobulins- secreting plasma cells. Secreted immunoglobulins mediate the effector phase of humoral immunity, which results in
   4886..4997    +  polyA_signal   bGH poly(A) signal: bovine growth hormone polyadenylation signal
   4998..5106    +  rep_origin     f1 ori (fragment): f1 bacteriophage origin of replication; arrow indicates direction of (+) strand synthesis
   5120..5449    +  promoter       SV40 promoter: SV40 enhancer and early promoter
   5497..5544    +  promoter       EM7 promoter: synthetic bacterial promoter&nbsp
   5563..6162    +  CDS            PuroR (fragment): puromycin N-acetyltransferase; pac from Streptomyces; confers resistance to puromycin
   6172..6297    +  CDS            ble (fragment): BLE_KLEPN - Experimental evidence at protein level: Swiss-Prot protein existence level 1. Binding protein with a strong affinity to the bleomycin family of antibiotics. Binds to CL990; an antimitotic-antibiotic compound. From Klebsiella pneumoniae.
   6292..6413    +  polyA_signal   SV40 poly(A) signal: SV40 polyadenylation signal
   6466..7326    -  CDS            AmpR: β-lactamase; bla; confers resistance to ampicillin, carbenicillin, and related antibiotics
   7329..89      -  promoter       AmpR promoter (fragment) (across the origin): bla
>Addgene plasmid #156844 | pD649-HAsp-ISLR-Fc(DAPA)-AviTag-6xHis | addgene full sequence | sequence record 401017 | Addgene NGS Result
TTTCAATATTATTGAAGCATTTATCAGGGTTATTGTCTCATGAGCGGATACATATTTGAATGTATTTAGA
AAAATAAACAAATAGGGGTCAGTGTTACAACCAATTAACCAATTCTGAACATTATCGCGAGCCCATTTAT
ACCTGAATATGGCTCATAACACCCCTTGCTCATGACCAAAATCCCTTAACGTGAGTTACGCGCGCGTCGT
TCCACTGAGCGTCAGACCCCGTAGAAAAGATCAAAGGATCTTCTTGAGATCCTTTTTTTCTGCGCGTAAT
CTGCTGCTTGCAAACAAAAAAACCACCGCTACCAGCGGTGGTTTGTTTGCCGGATCAAGAGCTACCAACT
CTTTTTCCGAAGGTAACTGGCTTCAGCAGAGCGCAGATACCAAATACTGTTCTTCTAGTGTAGCCGTAGT
TAGCCCACCACTTCAAGAACTCTGTAGCACCGCCTACATACCTCGCTCTGCTAATCCTGTTACCAGTGGC
TGCTGCCAGTGGCGATAAGTCGTGTCTTACCGGGTTGGACTCAAGACGATAGTTACCGGATAAGGCGCAG
CGGTCGGGCTGAACGGGGGGTTCGTGCACACAGCCCAGCTTGGAGCGAACGACCTACACCGAACTGAGAT
ACCTACAGCGTGAGCTATGAGAAAGCGCCACGCTTCCCGAAGGGAGAAAGGCGGACAGGTATCCGGTAAG
CGGCAGGGTCGGAACAGGAGAGCGCACGAGGGAGCTTCCAGGGGGAAACGCCTGGTATCTTTATAGTCCT
GTCGGGTTTCGCCACCTCTGACTTGAGCGTCGATTTTTGTGATGCTCGTCAGGGGGGCGGAGCCTATGGA
AAAACGCCAGCAACGCGGCCTTTTTACGGTTCCTGGCCTTTTGCTGGCCTTTTGCTCACATGTTCTTTCC
TGCGTTATCCCCTGATTCTGTGGATAACCGTATTACCGCCTTTGAGTGAGCTGATACCGCTCGCCGCAGC
CGAACGACCGAGCGCAGCGAGTCAGTGAGCGAGGAAGCGGAAGGCGAGAGTAGGGAACTGCCAGGCATCA
AACTAAGCAGAAGGCCCCTGACGGATGGCCTTTTTGCGTTTCTACAAACTCTTTCTGTGTTGTAAAACGA
CGGCCAGTCTTAAGCTCGGGCCCCCTGGGCGGTTCTGATAACGAGTAATCGTTAATCCGCAAATAACGTA
AAAACCCGCTTCGGCGGGTTTTTTTATGGGGGGAGTTTAGGGAAAGAGCATTTGTCAGAATATTTAAGGG
CGCCTGTCACTTTGCTTGATATATGAGAATTATTTAACCTTATAAATGAGAAAAAAGCAACGCACTTTAA
ATAAGATACGTTGCTTTTTCGATTGATGAACACCTATAATTAAACTATTCATCTATTATTTATGATTTTT
TGTATATACAATATTTCTAGTTTGTTAAAGAGAATTAAGAAAATAAATCTCGAAAATAATAAAGGGAAAA
TCAGTTTTTGATATCAAAATTATACATGTCAACGATAATACAAAATATAATACAAACTATAAGATGTTAT
CAGTATTTATTATCATTTAGAATAAATTTTGTGTCGCCCTTAATTGTGAGCGGATAACAATTACGAGCTT
CATGCACAGTGGCGTTGACTCAATATTGGCCATTAGCCATATTATTCATTGGTTATATAGCATAAATCAA
TATTGGCTATTGGCCATTGCATACGTTGTATCTATATCATAATATGTACATTTATATTGGCTCATGTCCA
ATATGACCGCCATGTTGGCATTGATTATTGACTAGTTATTAATAGTAATCAATTACGGGGTCATTAGTTC
ATAGCCCATATATGGAGTTCCGCGTTACATAACTTACGGTAAATGGCCCGCCTGGCTGACCGCCCAACGA
CCCCCGCCCATTGACGTCAATAATGACGTATGTTCCCATAGTAACGCCAATAGGGACTTTCCATTGACGT
CAATGGGTGGAGTATTTACGGTAAACTGCCCACTTGGCAGTACATCAAGTGTATCATATGCCAAGTACGC
CCCCTATTGACGTCAATGACGGTAAATGGCCCGCCTGGCATTATGCCCAGTACATGACCTTATGGGACTT
TCCTACTTGGCAGTACATCTACGTATTAGTCATCGCTATTACCATGGTGATGCGGTTTTGGCAGTACATC
AATGGGCGTGGATAGCGGTTTGACTCACGGGGATTTCCAAGTCTCCACCCCATTGACGTCAATGGGAGTT
TGTTTTGGCACCAAAATCAACGGGACTTTCCAAAATGTCGTAACAACTCCGCCCCATTGACGCAAATGGG
CGGTAGGCGTGTACGGTGGGAGGTCTATATAAGCAGAGCTCGTTTAGTGAACCGTCAGATCGCCTGGAGA
CGCCATCCACGCTGTTTTGACCTCCATAGAAGACACCGGGACCGATCCAGCCTCCGCGGCCGGGAACGGT
GCATTGGAACGCGGATTCCCCGTGCCAAGAGTGACGTAAGTACCGCCTATAGAGTCTATAGGCCCACCCC
CTTGGCTTCGTTAGAACGCGGCTACAATTAATACATAACCTTATGTATCATACACATACGATTTAGGTGA
CACTATAGAATAACATCCACTTTGCCTTTCTCTCCACAGGTGTCCACTCCCAGGTCCAACTGCACCTCGG
TTCTATCGAAAACGCGCCTGCTAGCGCCACCATGAAGACCATCATTGCCCTGAGCTACATCTTCTGCCTG
GTGTTCGCTGCGGCCGCCTGTCCTGAACCTTGTGATTGCGGCGAGAAGTACGGCTTCCAGATCGCCGATT
GCGCCTACAGAGATCTGGAAAGCGTGCCACCTGGCTTCCCCGCCAATGTGACAACACTGAGCCTGAGCGC
CAACAGACTGCCTGGACTTCCTGAGGGCGCCTTCAGAGAGGTTCCACTGCTGCAATCTCTGTGGCTGGCC
CACAACGAGATCAGAACAGTTGCTGCTGGCGCCCTGGCCTCTCTGTCTCACCTGAAAAGCCTGGACCTGA
GCCACAACCTGATCAGCGACTTCGCTTGGAGCGACCTGCACAATCTGTCTGCCCTGCAGCTGCTGAAGAT
GGACAGCAACGAGCTGACCTTCATTCCCCGGGATGCCTTCAGAAGCCTGAGAGCCCTGAGATCTCTGCAG
CTGAACCACAACAGGCTGCACACACTGGCCGAGGGCACCTTCACACCTCTGACAGCACTGTCCCACCTCC
AGATCAACGAGAACCCCTTCGACTGCACCTGTGGCATCGTGTGGCTGAAAACATGGGCCCTGACCACCGC
CGTGTCTATCCCCGAGCAGGATAATATCGCCTGCACAAGCCCTCACGTGCTGAAGGGCACACCACTGAGT
AGACTGCCTCCACTGCCTTGTAGCGCCCCTTCTGTGCAGCTGAGCTACCAGCCTTCTCAGGATGGCGCTG
AACTGAGGCCTGGATTTGTGCTGGCCCTGCACTGTGATGTGGATGGCCAACCTGCTCCACAGCTGCACTG
GCACATCCAGATTCCTAGCGGCATCGTGGAAATCACAAGCCCCAACGTGGGCACCGATGGCAGAGCATTG
CCTGGAACACCAGTGGCCAGCAGCCAGCCTAGATTTCAGGCCTTTGCCAACGGCAGCCTGCTGATCCCTG
ATTTCGGCAAGCTGGAAGAGGGCACATACAGCTGTCTGGCCACCAATGAGCTGGGCTCTGCCGAGAGTTC
TGTGGATGTGGCTCTTGCCACACCTGGCGAAGGCGGAGAAGATACCCTGGGCAGAAGATTCCACGGCAAG
GCCGTGGAAGGCAAGGGCTGTTACACCGTGGACAACGAGGTGCAGCCTAGCGGCCCTGAGGACAACGTGG
TCATCATCTACCTGAGCAGAGCCGGCAATCCTGAAGCCGCTGTTGCTGAAGGTGTCCCAGGACAACTGCC
TCCTGGACTGCTGCTGCTGGGACAAAGCCTGCTGCTGTTCTTCTTCCTGACCTCCTTTGGCGCGCCGGGC
GGCGACAAGACCCACACCTGCCCCCCCTGCCCAGCTCCAGAACTGCTGGGAGGGCCTTCCGTGTTCCTGT
TCCCCCCCAAGCCCAAGGACACCCTGATGATCAGCAGGACCCCCGAGGTGACCTGCGTGGTGGTGGCCGT
GTCCCACGAGGACCCAGAGGTGAAGTTCAACTGGTACGTGGACGGCGTGGAGGTGCACAACGCCAAGACC
AAGCCCAGAGAGGAGCAGTACAACAGCACCTACAGGGTGGTGTCCGTGCTGACCGTGCTGCACCAGGACT
GGCTGAACGGCAAAGAATACAAGTGCAAAGTCTCCAACAAGGCCCTGGCTGCCCCAATCGAAAAGACAAT
CAGCAAGGCCAAGGGCCAGCCACGGGAGCCCCAGGTGTACACCCTGCCCCCCAGCCGGGAGGAGATGACC
AAGAACCAGGTGTCCCTGACCTGTCTGGTGAAGGGCTTCTACCCCAGCGATATCGCCGTGGAGTGGGAGA
GCAACGGCCAGCCCGAGAACAACTACAAGACCACCCCCCCAGTGCTGGACAGCGACGGCAGCTTCTTCCT
GTACAGCAAGCTGACCGTGGACAAGTCCAGGTGGCAGCAGGGCAACGTGTTCAGCTGCAGCGTGATGCAC
GAGGCCCTGCACAACCACTACACCCAGAAGTCCCTGAGCCTGAGCCCCGGCGGCAGCGGTCTTAATGATA
TTTTCGAGGCTCAGAAGATTGAGTGGCATGAACACCACCACCATCACCACTAAGGCCGGCCTGTAGTCAC
TGGCACAACGCGTTACCCGGTAAGCCAATCGGGTATACACGGTCGTCATACTGCAGACAGGGTTCTTCTA
CTTTGCAAGATAGTCTTGAGTAGTAAAATAAATAGATAGAGAAAATCAGCCTCGACTGTGCCTTCTAGTT
GCCAGCCATCTGTTGTTTGCCCCTCCCCCGTGCCTTCCTTGACCCTGGAAGGTGCCACTCCCACTGTCCT
TTCCTAATAAAATGAGGAAATTGCATCACAACACTCAACCCTATCTCGGTCTATTCTTTTGATTTATAAG
GGATTTTGCCGATTTCGGCCTATTGGTTAAAAAATGAGCTGATTTAACAAAAATTTAACGCGAATTAATT
CTGTGGAATGTGTGTCAGTTAGGGTGTGGAAAGTCCCCAGGCTCCCCAGCAGGCAGAAGTATGCAAAGCA
TGCATCTCAATTAGTCAGCAACCAGGTGTGGAAAGTCCCCAGGCTCCCCAGCAGGCAGAAGTATGCAAAG
CATGCATCTCAATTAGTCAGCAACCATAGTCCCGCCCCTAACTCCGCCCATCCCGCCCCTAACTCCGCCC
AGTTCCGCCCATTCTCCGCCCCATGGCTGACTAATTTTTTTTATTTATGCAGAGGCCGAGGCCGCCTCTG
CCTCTGAGCTATTCCAGAAGTAGTGAGGAGGCTTTTTTGGAGGCCTAGGCTTTTGCAAAAAGCTCCCGGG
AGCTTGTATATCCATTTTCGGATCTGATCAGCACGTGTTGACAATTAATCATCGGCATAGTATATCGGCA
TAGTATAATACGACAAGGTGAGGAACTAAACCATGACCGAGTACAAGCCCACGGTGCGCCTCGCCACCCG
CGACGACGTCCCCAGGGCCGTACGCACCCTCGCCGCCGCGTTCGCCGACTACCCCGCCACGCGCCACACC
GTCGATCCGGACCGCCACATCGAGCGGGTCACCGAGCTGCAAGAACTCTTCCTCACGCGCGTCGGGCTCG
ACATCGGCAAGGTGTGGGTCGCGGACGACGGCGCCGCGGTGGCGGTCTGGACCACGCCGGAGAGCGTCGA
AGCGGGGGCGGTGTTCGCCGAGATCGGCCCGCGCATGGCCGAGTTGAGCGGTTCCCGGCTGGCCGCGCAG
CAACAGATGGAAGGCCTCCTGGCGCCGCACCGGCCCAAGGAGCCCGCGTGGTTCCTGGCCACCGTCGGCG
TCTCGCCCGACCACCAGGGCAAGGGTCTGGGCAGCGCCGTCGTGCTCCCCGGAGTGGAGGCGGCCGAGCG
CGCCGGGGTGCCCGCCTTCCTGGAGACATCCGCGCCCCGCAACCTCCCCTTCTACGAGCGGCTCGGCTTC
ACCGTCACCGCCGACGTCGAGGTGCCCGAAGGACCGCGCACCTGGTGCATGACCCGCAAGCCCGGTGCCT
GACACGTGCTACGAGATTTCGATTCCACCGCCGCCTTCTATGAAAGGTTGGGCTTCGGAATCGTTTTCCG
GGACGCCGGCTGGATGATCCTCCAGCGCGGGGATCTCATGCTGGAGTTCTTCGCCCACCCCAACTTGTTT
ATTGCAGCTTATAATGGTTACAAATAAAGCAATAGCATCACAAATTTCACAAATAAAGCATTTTTTTCAC
TGCATTCTAGTTGTGGTTTGTCCAAACTCATCAATGTATCTTATCATGTCTGTATACCGTCGACCTCTAG
CTAGAGCTTGGCGTAATCATGGTCATTACCAATGCTTAATCAGTGAGGCACCTATCTCAGCGATCTGTCT
ATTTCGTTCATCCATAGTTGCCTGACTCCCCGTCGTGTAGATAACTACGATACGGGAGGGCTTACCATCT
GGCCCCAGCGCTGCGATGATACCGCGAGAACCACGCTCACCGGCTCCGGATTTATCAGCAATAAACCAGC
CAGCCGGAAGGGCCGAGCGCAGAAGTGGTCCTGCAACTTTATCCGCCTCCATCCAGTCTATTAATTGTTG
CCGGGAAGCTAGAGTAAGTAGTTCGCCAGTTAATAGTTTGCGCAACGTTGTTGCCATCGCTACAGGCATC
GTGGTGTCACGCTCGTCGTTTGGTATGGCTTCATTCAGCTCCGGTTCCCAACGATCAAGGCGAGTTACAT
GATCCCCCATGTTGTGCAAAAAAGCGGTTAGCTCCTTCGGTCCTCCGATCGTTGTCAGAAGTAAGTTGGC
CGCAGTGTTATCACTCATGGTTATGGCAGCACTGCATAATTCTCTTACTGTCATGCCATCCGTAAGATGC
TTTTCTGTGACTGGTGAGTACTCAACCAAGTCATTCTGAGAATAGTGTATGCGGCGACCGAGTTGCTCTT
GCCCGGCGTCAATACGGGATAATACCGCGCCACATAGCAGAACTTTAAAAGTGCTCATCATTGGAAAACG
TTCTTCGGGGCGAAAACTCTCAAGGATCTTACCGCTGTTGAGATCCAGTTCGATGTAACCCACTCGTGCA
CCCAACTGATCTTCAGCATCTTTTACTTTCACCAGCGTTTCTGGGTGAGCAAAAACAGGAAGGCAAAATG
CCGCAAAAAAGGGAATAAGGGCGACACGGAAATGTTGAATACTCATATTCTTCCTT
