>Addgene plasmid #156844 | pD649-HAsp-ISLR-Fc(DAPA)-AviTag-6xHis | depositor partial sequence | sequence record 302798 | insert (secreted protein)
TGTCCTGAACCTTGTGATTGCGGCGAGAAGTACGGCTTCCAGATCGCCGATTGCGCCTACAGAGATCTGG
AAAGCGTGCCACCTGGCTTCCCCGCCAATGTGACAACACTGAGCCTGAGCGCCAACAGACTGCCTGGACT
TCCTGAGGGCGCCTTCAGAGAGGTTCCACTGCTGCAATCTCTGTGGCTGGCCCACAACGAGATCAGAACA
GTTGCTGCTGGCGCCCTGGCCTCTCTGTCTCACCTGAAAAGCCTGGACCTGAGCCACAACCTGATCAGCG
ACTTCGCTTGGAGCGACCTGCACAATCTGTCTGCCCTGCAGCTGCTGAAGATGGACAGCAACGAGCTGAC
CTTCATTCCCCGGGATGCCTTCAGAAGCCTGAGAGCCCTGAGATCTCTGCAGCTGAACCACAACAGGCTG
CACACACTGGCCGAGGGCACCTTCACACCTCTGACAGCACTGTCCCACCTCCAGATCAACGAGAACCCCT
TCGACTGCACCTGTGGCATCGTGTGGCTGAAAACATGGGCCCTGACCACCGCCGTGTCTATCCCCGAGCA
GGATAATATCGCCTGCACAAGCCCTCACGTGCTGAAGGGCACACCACTGAGTAGACTGCCTCCACTGCCT
TGTAGCGCCCCTTCTGTGCAGCTGAGCTACCAGCCTTCTCAGGATGGCGCTGAACTGAGGCCTGGATTTG
TGCTGGCCCTGCACTGTGATGTGGATGGCCAACCTGCTCCACAGCTGCACTGGCACATCCAGATTCCTAG
CGGCATCGTGGAAATCACAAGCCCCAACGTGGGCACCGATGGCAGAGCATTGCCTGGAACACCAGTGGCC
AGCAGCCAGCCTAGATTTCAGGCCTTTGCCAACGGCAGCCTGCTGATCCCTGATTTCGGCAAGCTGGAAG
AGGGCACATACAGCTGTCTGGCCACCAATGAGCTGGGCTCTGCCGAGAGTTCTGTGGATGTGGCTCTTGC
CACACCTGGCGAAGGCGGAGAAGATACCCTGGGCAGAAGATTCCACGGCAAGGCCGTGGAAGGCAAGGGC
TGTTACACCGTGGACAACGAGGTGCAGCCTAGCGGCCCTGAGGACAACGTGGTCATCATCTACCTGAGCA
GAGCCGGCAATCCTGAAGCCGCTGTTGCTGAAGGTGTCCCAGGACAACTGCCTCCTGGACTGCTGCTGCT
GGGACAAAGCCTGCTGCTGTTCTTCTTCCTGACCTCCTTT
